>Addgene plasmid #103867 | pC0051-W85X REPAIR targeting guide cloned into pC0043 | addgene full sequence | sequence record 199148 | Addgene NGS Result
CAACAACGTTGCGCAAACTATTAACTGGCGAACTACTTACTCTAGCTTCCCGGCAACAATTAATAGACTG
GATGGAGGCGGATAAAGTTGCAGGACCACTTCTGCGCTCGGCCCTTCCGGCTGGCTGGTTTATTGCTGAT
AAATCTGGAGCCGGTGAGCGTGGGTCTCGCGGTATCATTGCAGCACTGGGGCCAGATGGTAAGCCCTCCC
GTATCGTAGTTATCTACACGACGGGGAGTCAGGCAACTATGGATGAACGAAATAGACAGATCGCTGAGAT
AGGTGCCTCACTGATTAAGCATTGGTAACTGTCAGACCAAGTTTACTCATATATACTTTAGATTGATTTA
AAACTTCATTTTTAATTTAAAAGGATCTAGGTGAAGATCCTTTTTGATAATCTCATGACCAAAATCCCTT
AACGTGAGTTTTCGTTCCACTGAGCGTCAGACCCCGTAGAAAAGATCAAAGGATCTTCTTGAGATCCTTT
TTTTCTGCGCGTAATCTGCTGCTTGCAAACAAAAAAACCACCGCTACCAGCGGTGGTTTGTTTGCCGGAT
CAAGAGCTACCAACTCTTTTTCCGAAGGTAACTGGCTTCAGCAGAGCGCAGATACCAAATACTGTTCTTC
TAGTGTAGCCGTAGTTAGGCCACCACTTCAAGAACTCTGTAGCACCGCCTACATACCTCGCTCTGCTAAT
CCTGTTACCAGTGGCTGCTGCCAGTGGCGATAAGTCGTGTCTTACCGGGTTGGACTCAAGACGATAGTTA
CCGGATAAGGCGCAGCGGTCGGGCTGAACGGGGGGTTCGTGCACACAGCCCAGCTTGGAGCGAACGACCT
ACACCGAACTGAGATACCTACAGCGTGAGCTATGAGAAAGCGCCACGCTTCCCGAAGGGAGAAAGGCGGA
CAGGTATCCGGTAAGCGGCAGGGTCGGAACAGGAGAGCGCACGAGGGAGCTTCCAGGGGGAAACGCCTGG
TATCTTTATAGTCCTGTCGGGTTTCGCCACCTCTGACTTGAGCGTCGATTTTTGTGATGCTCGTCAGGGG
GGCGGAGCCTATGGAAAAACGCCAGCAACGCGGCCTTTTTACGGTTCCTGGCCTTTTGCTGGCCTTTTGC
TCACATGTTCTTTCCTGCGTTATCCCCTGATTCTGTGGATAACCGTATTACCGCCTTTGAGTGAGCTGAT
ACCGCTCGCCGCAGCCGAACGACCGAGCGCAGCGAGTCAGTGAGCGAGGAAGCGGAAGAGCGCCCAATAC
GCAAACCGCCTCTCCCCGCGCGTTGGCCGATTCATTAATGCAGCTGGCACGACAGGTTTCCCGACTGGAA
AGCGGGCAGTGAGCGCAACGCAATTAATGTGAGTTAGCTCACTCATTAGGCACCCCAGGCTTTACACTTT
ATGCTTCCGGCTCGTATGTTGTGTGGAATTGTGAGCGGATAACAATTTCACGCAGGAAACAGCTATGACC
ATGATTACGCCAGAGGGCCTATTTCCCATGATTCCTTCATATTTGCATATACGATACAAGGCTGTTAGAG
AGATAATTGGAATTAATTTGACTGTAAACACAAAGATATTAGTACAAAATACGTGACGTAGAAAGTAATA
ATTTCTTGGGTAGTTTGCAGTTTTAAAATTATGTTTTAAAATGGACTATCATATGCTTACCGTAACTTGA
AAGTATTTCGATTTCTTGGCTTTATATATCTTGTGGAAAGGACGAAACACCGATAGAATGTTCTAAACCA
TCCTGCGGCCTCTACTCTGCATTCAATTACATGTTGTGGAAGGTCCAGTTTTGAGGGGCTATTACAACTT
TTTTGGTACCGAGCTCGAATTCACTGGCCGTCGTTTTACAACGTCGTGACTGGGAAAACCCTGGCGTTAC
CCAACTTAATCGCCTTGCAGCACATCCCCCTTTCGCCAGCTGGCGTAATAGCGAAGAGGCCCGCACCGAT
CGCCCTTCCCAACAGTTGCGCAGCCTGAATGGCGAATGGCGCCTGATGCGGTATTTTCTCCTTACGCATC
TGTGCGGTATTTCACACCGCATATGGTGCACTCTCAGTACAATCTGCTCTGATGCCGCATAGTTAAGCCA
GCCCCGACACCCGCCAACACCCGCTGACGCGCCCTGACGGGCTTGTCTGCTCCCGGCATCCGCTTACAGA
CAAGCTGTGACCGTCTCCGGGAGCTGCATGTGTCAGAGGTTTTCACCGTCATCACCGAAACGCGCGAGAC
GAAAGGGCCTCGTGATACGCCTATTTTTATAGGTTAATGTCATGATAATAATGGTTTCTTAGACGTCAGG
TGGCACTTTTCGGGGAAATGTGCGCGGAACCCCTATTTGTTTATTTTTCTAAATACATTCAAATATGTAT
CCGCTCATGAGACAATAACCCTGATAAATGCTTCAATAATATTGAAAAAGGAAGAGTATGAGTATTCAAC
ATTTCCGTGTCGCCCTTATTCCCTTTTTTGCGGCATTTTGCCTTCCTGTTTTTGCTCACCCAGAAACGCT
GGTGAAAGTAAAAGATGCTGAAGATCAGTTGGGTGCACGAGTGGGTTACATCGAACTGGATCTCAACAGC
GGTAAGATCCTTGAGAGTTTTCGCCCCGAAGAACGTTTTCCAATGATGAGCACTTTTAAAGTTCTGCTAT
GTGGCGCGGTATTATCCCGTATTGACGCCGGGCAAGAGCAACTCGGTCGCCGCATACACTATTCTCAGAA
TGACTTGGTTGAGTACTCACCAGTCACAGAAAAGCATCTTACGGATGGCATGACAGTAAGAGAATTATGC
AGTGCTGCCATAACCATGAGTGATAACACTGCGGCCAACTTACTTCTGACAACGATCGGAGGACCGAAGG
AGCTAACCGCTTTTTTGCACAACATGGGGGATCATGTAACTCGCCTTGATCGTTGGGAACCGGAGCTGAA
TGAAGCCATACCAAACGACGAGCGTGACACCACGATGCCTGTAGCAATGG
Features (pLannotate 1.2.2; 12 found; start..end, strand, type, name):
    479..1067    +  rep_origin     ori: high-copy-number ColE1/pMB1/pBR322/pUC origin of replication
   1250..1342    +  CDS            lacI (fragment): lac repressor; lacI; The lac repressor binds to the lac operator to inhibit transcription in E. coli. This inhibition can be relieved by adding lactose or isopropyl-β-D-thiogalactopyranoside (IPTG).
   1355..1376    +  protein_bind   CAP binding site: CAP binding activates transcription in the presence of cAMP. E. coli catabolite activator protein
   1391..1421    +  promoter       lac promoter: promoter for the E. coli lac operon
   1429..1445    +  protein_bind   lac operator: The lac repressor binds to the lac operator to inhibit transcription in E. coli. This inhibition can be relieved by adding lactose or isopropyl-β-D-thiogalactopyranoside (IPTG). lac repressor encoded by lacI
   1483..1723    +  promoter       U6 promoter: RNA polymerase III promoter for human U6 snRNA
   1733..1782    -  CDS            CLuc (fragment): secreted Cypridina luciferase contains 30 codon substitutions for efficient translation in mammalian cells
   1839..1996    +  CDS            lacZα (fragment): LacZα fragment of β-galactosidase; lacZ fragment
   2002..2101    -  misc_feature   bom (fragment): basis of mobility region from pBR322
   2203..2238    -  CDS            rop (fragment): Rop protein, which maintains plasmids at low copy number; rop
   2333..2437    +  promoter       AmpR promoter: bla
   2438..308     +  CDS            AmpR (across the origin): β-lactamase; bla; confers resistance to ampicillin, carbenicillin, and related antibiotics
