[The description below was written by a language model from this plasmid's Addgene catalogue record and pLannotate feature annotations shown in this document.]
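Description:
pC0051 is a small (about 3 kb) mammalian CRISPR guide RNA expression plasmid made by cloning a targeting spacer into the pC0043 PspCas13b crRNA backbone. It is propagated in E. coli as a high-copy plasmid from a ColE1/pUC-type origin and selected with ampicillin through the β-lactamase (AmpR) gene and its native promoter. The remaining annotated bacterial elements are remnants of the pUC-style cloning vector and have no stated role in the construct's function. They comprise the CAP binding site, lac promoter and operator, and fragments of lacI, lacZα, bom and rop.

The functional cassette is a human U6 promoter, an RNA polymerase III promoter suited to producing short, defined, uncapped transcripts, placed directly upstream of the guide insert. The feature table annotates the roughly 50-nt region just after U6 as a reverse-strand fragment of Cypridina luciferase (CLuc). This fits a spacer that is antisense to the CLuc reporter transcript, so the hit marks the guide itself rather than a coding sequence. The PspCas13b direct repeat expected from the backbone is not separately annotated in the table.

According to the record, the guide is used in the REPAIR RNA-editing system. It directs catalytically inactive PspCas13b (dPspCas13b) and the associated ADAR deaminase domain to the W85X mutation carried by the luciferase reporter plasmid pC0038. The plasmid encodes neither Cas13b nor ADAR, so the effector and the reporter must be supplied from separate constructs in mammalian cells.
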