Addgene plasmid #103867: pC0051-W85X REPAIR targeting guide cloned into pC0043
Purpose: Guide RNA expression plasmid for dPspCas13b that can be used to direct ADAR deaminase domain activity to the W85X mutation in the luciferase reporter plasmid pC0038
Depositing lab: Feng Zhang. Publication: RNA editing with CRISPR-Cas13. Cox DBT, Gootenberg JS, Abudayyeh OO, Franklin B, Kellner MJ, Joung J, Zhang F. Science. 2017 Oct 25. pii: eaaq0180. doi: 10.1126/science.aaq0180. PubMed 29070703.
Backbone
  Vector backbone: pC0043-PspCas13b crRNA backbone
  Backbone size w/o insert (bp): 2962
  Total vector size (bp): 2990
  Vector type: Mammalian Expression, CRISPR
Growth in bacteria
  Bacterial resistance: Ampicillin, 100 μg/mL
  Growth temperature: 37°C
  Growth strain: DH5alpha
  Copy number: High Copy
Gene/Insert
  Gene/Insert name: W85X targeting guide RNA
  gRNA/shRNA sequence: gatagaatgttctaaacCatcctgcggcctctactctgcattcaattacat
Terms and licenses: Academic/Nonprofit Terms; Industry Terms: Not Available to Industry
Depositor comments: Benchling link: https://benchling.com/s/seq-pJjKdbYG6YdpAMKAyXE0
How to cite: pC0051-W85X REPAIR targeting guide cloned into pC0043 was a gift from Feng Zhang (Addgene plasmid # 103867 ; http://n2t.net/addgene:103867 ; RRID:Addgene_103867)
